>Addgene plasmid #113626 | 7i sgRNA for 4-μHOM reporter | depositor partial sequence | sequence record 214476 | sgRNA insert
GCACGCCGTAATAGGCCCCC
