>Addgene plasmid #113626 | 7i sgRNA for 4-μHOM reporter | addgene partial sequence | sequence record 218270 | Addgene Partial NGS Result
CGGAGAGGTGCGGCGGCAGCCAATCAGAGCGGCGCGCTCCGAAAGTTTCCTTTTATGGCGAGGCGGCGGC
GGCGGCGGCCCTATAAAAAGCGAAGCGCGCGGCGGGCGGGAGTCGCTGCGCGCTGCCTTCGCCCCGTGCC
CCGCTCCGCCGCCGCCTCGCGCCGCCCGCCCCGGCTCTGACTGACCGCGTTACTCCCACAGGTGAGCGGG
CGGGACGGCCCTTCTCCTCCGGGCTGTAATTAGCTGAGCAAGAGGTAAGGGTTTAAGGGATGGTTGGTTG
GTGGGGTATTAATGTTTAATTACCTGGAGCACCTGCCTGAAATCACTTTTTTTCAGGTTGGACCGGTGCC
ACCATGGACTATAAGGACCACGACGGAGACTACAAGGATCATGATATTGATTACAAAGACGATGACGATA
AGATGGCCCCAAAGAAGAAGCGGAAGGTCGGTATCCACGGAGTCCCAGCAGCCGACAAGAAGTACAGCAT
CGGCCTGGACATCGGCACCAACTCTGTGGGCTGGGCCGTGATCACCGACGAGTACAAGGTGCCCAGCAAG
AAATTCAAGGTGCTGGGCAACACCGACCGGCACAGCATCAAGAAGAACCTGATCGGAGCCCTGCTGTTCG
ACAGCGGCGAAACAGCCGAGGCCACCCGGCTGAAGAGAACCGCCAGAAGAAGATACACCAGACGGAAGAA
CCGGATCTGCTATCTGCAAGAGATCTTCAGCAACGAGATGGCCAAGGTGGACGACAGCTTCTTCCACAGA
CTGGAAGAGTCCTTCCTGGTGGAAGAGGATAAGAAGCACGAGCGGCACCCCATCTTCGGCAACATCGTGG
ACGAGGTGGCCTACCACGAGAAGTACCCCACCATCTACCACCTGAGAAAGAAACTGGTGGACAGCACCGA
CAAGGCCGACCTGCGGCTGATCTATCTGGCCCTGGCCCACATGATCAAGTTCCGGGGCCACTTCCTGATC
GAGGGCGACCTGAACCCCGACAACAGCGACGTGGACAAGCTGTTCATCCAGCTGGTGCAGACCTACAACC
AGCTGTTCGAGGAAAACCCCATCAACGCCAGCGGCGTGGACGCCAAGGCCATCCTGTCTGCCAGACTGAG
CAAGAGCAGACGGCTGGAAAATCTGATCGCCCAGCTGCCCGGCGAGAAGAAGAATGGCCTGTTCGGAAAC
CTGATTGCCCTGAGCCTGGGCCTGACCCCCAACTTCAAGAGCAACTTCGACCTGGCCGAGGATGCCAAAC
TGCAGCTGAGCAAGGACACCTACGACGACGACCTGGACAACCTGCTGGCCCAGATCGGCGACCAGTACGC
CGACCTGTTTCTGGCCGCCAAGAACCTGTCCGACGCCATCCTGCTGAGCGACATCCTGAGAGTGAACACC
GAGATCACCAAGGCCCCCCTGAGCGCCTCTATGATCAAGAGATACGACGAGCACCACCAGGACCTGACCC
TGCTGAAAGCTCTCGTGCGGCAGCAGCTGCCTGAGAAGTACAAAGAGATTTTCTTCGACCAGAGCAAGAA
CGGCTACGCCGGCTACATTGACGGCGGAGCCAGCCAGGAAGAGTTCTACAAGTTCATCAAGCCCATCCTG
GAAAAGATGGACGGCACCGAGGAACTGCTCGTGAAGCTGAACAGAGAGGACCTGCTGCGGAAGCAGCGGA
CCTTCGACAACGGCAGCATCCCCCACCAGATCCACCTGGGAGAGCTGCACGCCATTCTGCGGCGGCAGGA
AGATTTTTACCCATTCCTGAAGGACAACCGGGAAAAGATCGAGAAGATCCTGACCTTCCGCATCCCCTAC
TACGTGGGCCCTCTGGCCAGGGGAAACAGCAGATTCGCCTGGATGACCAGAAAGAGCGAGGAAACCATCA
CCCCCTGGAACTTCGAGGAAGTGGTGGACAAGGGCGCTTCCGCCCAGAGCTTCATCGAGCGGATGACCAA
CTTCGATAAGAACCTGCCCAACGAGAAGGTGCTGCCCAAGCACAGCCTGCTGTACGAGTACTTCACCGTG
TATAACGAGCTGACCAAAGTGAAATACGTGACCGAGGGAATGAGAAAGCCCGCCTTCCTGAGCGGCGAGC
AGAAAAAGGCCATCGTGGACCTGCTGTTCAAGACCAACCGGAAAGTGACCGTGAAGCAGCTGAAAGAGGA
CTACTTCAAGAAAATCGAGTGCTTCGACTCCGTGGAAATCTCCGGCGTGGAAGATCGGTTCAACGCCTCC
CTGGGCACATACCACGATCTGCTGAAAATTATCAAGGACAAGGACTTCCTGGACAATGAGGAAAACGAGG
ACATTCTGGAAGATATCGTGCTGACCCTGACACTGTTTGAGGACAGAGAGATGATCGAGGAACGGCTGAA
AACCTATGCCCACCTGTTCGACGACAAAGTGATGAAGCAGCTGAAGCGGCGGAGATACACCGGCTGGGGC
AGGCTGAGCCGGAAGCTGATCAACGGCATCCGGGACAAGCAGTCCGGCAAGACAATCCTGGATTTCCTGA
AGTCCGACGGCTTCGCCAACAGAAACTTCATGCAGCTGATCCACGACGACAGCCTGACCTTTAAAGAGGA
CATCCAGAAAGCCCAGGTGTCCGGCCAGGGCGATAGCCTGCACGAGCACATTGCCAATCTGGCCGGCAGC
CCCGCCATTAAGAAGGGCATCCTGCAGACAGTGAAGGTGGTGGACGAGCTCGTGAAAGTGATGGGCCGGC
ACAAGCCCGAGAACATCGTGATCGAAATGGCCAGAGAGAACCAGACCACCCAGAAGGGACAGAAGAACAG
CCGCGAGAGAATGAAGCGGATCGAAGAGGGCATCAAAGAGCTGGGCAGCCAGATCCTGAAAGAACACCCC
GTGGAAAACACCCAGCTGCAGAACGAGAAGCTGTACCTGTACTACCTGCAGAATGGGCGGGATATGTACG
TGGACCAGGAACTGGACATCAACCGGCTGTCCGACTACGATGTGGACCATATCGTGCCTCAGAGCTTTCT
GAAGGACGACTCCATCGACAACAAGGTGCTGACCAGAAGCGACAAGAACCGGGGCAAGAGCGACAACGTG
CCCTCCGAAGAGGTCGTGAAGAAGATGAAGAACTACTGGCGGCAGCTGCTGAACGCCAAGCTGATTACCC
AGAGAAAGTTCGACAATCTGACCAAGGCCGAGAGAGGCGGCCTGAGCGAACTGGATAAGGCCGGCTTCAT
CAAGAGACAGCTGGTGGAAACCCGGCAGATCACAAAGCACGTGGCACAGATCCTGGACTCCCGGATGAAC
ACTAAGTACGACGAGAATGACAAGCTGATCCGGGAAGTGAAAGTGATCACCCTGAAGTCCAAGCTGGTGT
CCGATTTCCGGAAGGATTTCCAGTTTTACAAAGTGCGCGAGATCAACAACTACCACCACGCCCACGACGC
CTACCTGAACGCCGTCGTGGGAACCGCCCTGATCAAAAAGTACCCTAAGCTGGAAAGCGAGTTCGTGTAC
GGCGACTACAAGGTGTACGACGTGCGGAAGATGATCGCCAAGAGCGAGCAGGAAATCGGCAAGGCTACCG
CCAAGTACTTCTTCTACAGCAACATCATGAACTTTTTCAAGACCGAGATTACCCTGGCCAACGGCGAGAT
CCGGAAGCGGCCTCTGATCGAGACAAACGGCGAAACCGGGGAGATCGTGTGGGATAAGGGCCGGGATTTT
GCCACCGTGCGGAAAGTGCTGAGCATGCCCCAAGTGAATATCGTGAAAAAGACCGAGGTGCAGACAGGCG
GCTTCAGCAAAGAGTCTATCCTGCCCAAGAGGAACAGCGATAAGCTGATCGCCAGAAAGAAGGACTGGGA
CCCTAAGAAGTACGGCGGCTTCGACAGCCCCACCGTGGCCTATTCTGTGCTGGTGGTGGCCAAAGTGGAA
AAGGGCAAGTCCAAGAAACTGAAGAGTGTGAAAGAGCTGCTGGGGATCACCATCATGGAAAGAAGCAGCT
TCGAGAAGAATCCCATCGACTTTCTGGAAGCCAAGGGCTACAAAGAAGTGAAAAAGGACCTGATCATCAA
GCTGCCTAAGTACTCCCTGTTCGAGCTGGAAAACGGCCGGAAGAGAATGCTGGCCTCTGCCGGCGAACTG
CAGAAGGGAAACGAACTGGCCCTGCCCTCCAAATATGTGAACTTCCTGTACCTGGCCAGCCACTATGAGA
AGCTGAAGGGCTCCCCCGAGGATAATGAGCAGAAACAGCTGTTTGTGGAACAGCACAAGCACTACCTGGA
CGAGATCATCGAGCAGATCAGCGAGTTCTCCAAGAGAGTGATCCTGGCCGACGCTAATCTGGACAAAGTG
CTGTCCGCCTACAACAAGCACCGGGATAAGCCCATCAGAGAGCAGGCCGAGAATATCATCCACCTGTTTA
CCCTGACCAATCTGGGAGCCCCTGCCGCCTTCAAGTACTTTGACACCACCATCGACCGGAAGAGGTACAC
CAGCACCAAAGAGGTGCTGGACGCCACCCTGATCCACCAGAGCATCACCGGCCTGTACGAGACACGGATC
GACCTGTCTCAGCTGGGAGGCGACAAAAGGCCGGCGGCCACGAAAAAGGCCGGCCAGGCAAAAAAGAAAA
AGTAAGAATTCCTAGAGCTCGCTGATCAGCCTCGACTGTGCCTTCTAGTTGCCAGCCATCTGTTGTTTGC
CCCTCCCCCGTGCCTTCCTTGACCCTGGAAGGTGCCACTCCCACTGTCCTTTCCTAATAAAATGAGGAAA
TTGCATCGCATTGTCTGAGTAGGTGTCATTCTATTCTGGGGGGTGGGGTGGGGCAGGACAGCAAGGGGGA
GGATTGGGAAGAGAATAGCAGGCATGCTGGGGAGCGGCCGCAGGAACCCCTAGTGATGGAGTTGGCCACT
CCCTCTCTGCGCGCTCGCTCGCTCACTGAGGCCGGGCGACCAAAGGTCGCCCGACGCCCGGGCTTTGCCC
GGGCGGCCTCAGTGAGCGAGCGAGCGCGCAGCTGCCTGCAGGGGCGCCTGATGCGGTATTTTCTCCTTAC
GCATCTGTGCGGTATTTCACACCGCATA
[95 nt withheld, positions 5069-5163]
T
[46 nt withheld, positions 5165-5210]
C
[141 nt withheld, positions 5212-5352]
CCTTTGACGTTGGAGTCCACGTTCTTT
[37 nt withheld, positions 5380-5416]
ACTCTATCTCGGGCTATTCTTTTGATTTATAAGGGATTTTGCCGATTTCGGTCTATTGGTTAAAAAATGA
GCTGATTTAACAAAAATTTAACGCGAATTTTAACAAAATATTAACGTTTACAATTTTATGGTGCACTCTC
AGTACAATCTGCTCTGATGCCGCATAGTTAAGCCAGCCCCGACACCCGCCAACACCCGCTGACGCGCCCT
GACGGGCTTGTCTGCTCCCGGCATCCGCTTACAGACAAGCTGTGACCGTCTCCGGGAGCTGCATGTGTCA
GAGGTTTTCACCGTCATCACCGAAACGCGCGAGACGAAAGGGCCTCGTGATACGCCTATTTTTATAGGTT
AATGTCATGATAATAATGGTTTCTTAGACGTCAGGTGGCACTTTTCGGGGAAATGTGCGCGGAACCCCTA
TTTGTTTATTTTTCTAAATACATTCAAATATGTATCCGCTCATGAGACAATAACCCTGATAAATGCTTCA
ATAATATTGAAAAAGGAAGAGTATGAGTATTCAACATTTCCGTGTCGCCCTTATTCCCTTTTTTGCGGCA
TTTTGCCTTCCTGTTTTTGCTCACCCAGAAACGCTGGTGAAAGTAAAAGATGCTGAAGATCAGTTGGGTG
CACGAGTGGGTTACATCGAACTGGATCTCAACAGCGGTAAGATCCTTGAGAGTTTTCGCCCCGAAGAACG
TTTTCCAATGATGAGCACTTTTAAAGTTCTGCTATGTGGCGCGGTATTATCCCGTATTGACGCCGGGCAA
GAGCAACTCGGTCGCCGCATACACTATTCTCAGAATGACTTGGTTGAGTACTCACCAGTCACAGAAAAGC
ATCTTACGGATGGCATGACAGTAAGAGAATTATGCAGTGCTGCCATAACCATGAGTGATAACACTGCGGC
CAACTTACTTCTGACAACGATCGGAGGACCGAAGGAGCTAACCGCTTTTTTGCACAACATGGGGGATCAT
GTAACTCGCCTTGATCGTTGGGAACCGGAGCTGAATGAAGCCATACCAAACGACGAGCGTGACACCACGA
TGCCTGTAGCAATGGCAACAACGTTGCGCAAACTATTAACTGGCGAACTACTTACTCTAGCTTCCCGGCA
ACAATTAATAGACTGGATGGAGGCGGATAAAGTTGCAGGACCACTTCTGCGCTCGGCCCTTCCGGCTGGC
TGGTTTATTGCTGATAAATCTGGAGCCGGTGAGCGTGGAAGCCGCGGTATCATTGCAGCACTGGGGCCAG
ATGGTAAGCCCTCCCGTATCGTAGTTATCTACACGACGGGGAGTCAGGCAACTATGGATGAACGAAATAG
ACAGATCGCTGAGATAGGTGCCTCACTGATTAAGCATTGGTAACTGTCAGACCAAGTTTACTCATATATA
CTTTAGATTGATTTAAAACTTCATTTTTAATTTAAAAGGATCTAGGTGAAGATCCTTTTTGATAATCTCA
TGACCAAAATCCCTTAACGTGAGTTTTCGTTCCACTGAGCGTCAGACCCCGTAGAAAAGATCAAAGGATC
TTCTTGAGATCCTTTTTTTCTGCGCGTAATCTGCTGCTTGCAAACAAAAAAACCACCGCTACCAGCGGTG
GTTTGTTTGCCGGATCAAGAGCTACCAACTCTTTTTCCGAAGGTAACTGGCTTCAGCAGAGCGCAGATAC
CAAATACTGTTCTTCTAGTGTAGCCGTAGTTAGGCCACCACTTCAAGAACTCTGTAGCACCGCCTACATA
CCTCGCTCTGCTAATCCTGTTACCAGTGGCTGCTGCCAGTGGCGATAAGTCGTGTCTTACCGGGTTGGAC
TCAAGACGATAGTTACCGGATAAGGCGCAGCGGTCGGGCTGAACGGGGGGTTCGTGCACACAGCCCAGCT
TGGAGCGAACGACCTACACCGAACTGAGATACCTACAGCGTGAGCTATGAGAAAGCGCCACGCTTCCCGA
AGGGAGAAAGGCGGACAGGTATCCGGTAAGCGGCAGGGTCGGAACAGGAGAGCGCACGAGGGAGCTTCCA
GGGGGAAACGCCTGGTATCTTTATAGTCCTGTCGGGTTTCGCCACCTCTGACTTGAGCGTCGATTTTTGT
GATGCTCGTCAGGGGGGCGGAGCCTATGGAAAAACGCCAGCAACGCGGCCTTTTTACGGTTCCTGGCCTT
TTGCTGGCCTTTTGCTCACATGTGAGGGCCTATTTCCCATGATTCCTTCATATTTGCATATACGATACAA
GGCTGTTAGAGAGATAATTGGAATTAATTTGACTGTAAACACAAAGATATTAGTACAAAATACGTGACGT
AGAAAGTAATAATTTCTTGGGTAGTTTGCAGTTTTAAAATTATGTTTTAAAATGGACTATCATATGCTTA
CCGTAACTTGAAAGTATTTCGATTTCTTGGCTTTATATATCTTGTGGAAAGGACGAAACACCGCACGCCG
TAATAGGCCCCCGTTTTAGAGCTAGAAATAGCAAGTTAAAATAAGGCTAGTCCGTTATCAACTTGAAAAA
GTGGCACCGAGTCGGTGCTTTTTTGTTTTAGAGCTAGAAATAGCAAGTTAAAATAAGGCTAGTCCGTTTT
TAGCGCGTGCGCCAATTCTGCAGACAAATGGCTCTAGAGGTACCCGTTACATAACTTACGGTAAATGGCC
CGCCTGGCTGACCGCCCAACGACCCCCGCCCATTGACGTCAATAGTAACGCCAATAGGGACTTTCCATTG
ACGTCAATGGGTGGAGTATTTACGGTAAACTGCCCACTTGGCAGTACATCAAGTGTATCATATGCCAAGT
ACGCCCCCTATTGACGTCAATGACGGTAAATGGCCCGCCTGGCATTGTGCCCAGTACATGACCTTATGGG
ACTTTCCTACTTGGCAGTACATCTACGTATTAGTCATCGCTATTACCATGGTCGAGGTGAGCCCCACGTT
CTGCTTCACTCTCCCCATCTCCCCCCCCTCCCCACCCCCAATTTTGTATTTATTTATTTTTTAATTATTT
TGTGCAGCGATGGGGGCGGGGGGGGGGGGG
