[The description below was written by a language model from this plasmid's Addgene catalogue record.]
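Description:
7i sgRNA for 4-μHOM reporter is a mammalian CRISPR expression plasmid built on the px330 backbone, an all-in-one vector that delivers both a single guide RNA and Cas9 from the same plasmid. It is propagated in E. coli under ampicillin selection; the record lists its copy number as unknown. No feature table is provided, so the promoters, nuclear localization signals, tags and polyadenylation elements are not itemised here. px330-type vectors generally drive the guide RNA from a U6 RNA polymerase III promoter and Cas9 from a separate RNA polymerase II promoter, but these details are not confirmed by the record.

The insert is a synthetic 20-nucleotide guide sequence, designated 7i. It was cloned by restriction enzyme cloning into the BbsI sites of the backbone, and both sites were destroyed in the process, as is typical when annealed guide oligonucleotides are placed directly upstream of the sgRNA scaffold. After transfection into mammalian cells carrying the 4-μHOM reporter, the expressed sgRNA directs Cas9 to cut on the 3' side of the reporter, producing a double-strand break 8 nucleotides upstream of the reporter's microhomology. Describing this as the 3' break implies that it is meant to be paired with a second guide that makes a 5' cut, although the record does not name that partner construct.

The plasmid belongs to a toolkit for studying chromosomal double-strand break repair, particularly canonical non-homologous end joining and how repair outcomes depend on the position of breaks relative to short microhomologies.
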