Addgene plasmid #113626: 7i sgRNA for 4-μHOM reporter
Purpose: sgRNA/CAS9 expression plasmid to induce a 3’ double-strand break in the 4-μHOM reporter 8 nts. upstream from the microhomology
Depositing lab: Jeremy Stark. Depositing organization: Beckman Research Institute of the City of Hope. Publication: C-NHEJ without indels is robust and requires synergistic function of distinct XLF domains. Bhargava R, Sandhu M, Muk S, Lee G, Vaidehi N, Stark JM. Nat Commun. 2018 Jun 27;9(1):2484. doi: 10.1038/s41467-018-04867-5. PubMed 29950655.
Backbone
  Vector backbone: px330
  Vector type: Mammalian Expression, CRISPR
Growth in bacteria
  Bacterial resistance: Ampicillin, 100 μg/mL
  Growth temperature: 37°C
  Growth strain: DH5alpha
  Copy number: Unknown
Gene/Insert
  Gene/Insert name: 7i sgRNA
  gRNA/shRNA sequence: gcacgccgtaataggccccc
  Species: Synthetic
  Cloning method: Restriction Enzyme; 5′ cloning site Bbs1 (destroyed during cloning); 3′ cloning site Bbs1 (destroyed during cloning)
  Sequencing primers: 5′ GACTATCATATGCTTACCGT
Terms and licenses: Academic/Nonprofit Terms; Industry Terms: Not Available to Industry
How to cite: 7i sgRNA for 4-μHOM reporter was a gift from Jeremy Stark (Addgene plasmid # 113626 ; http://n2t.net/addgene:113626 ; RRID:Addgene_113626)
